>Addgene plasmid #213847 | pReporter_TetR | addgene full sequence | sequence record 436815 | Addgene NGS Result
GCGGCCGCCAATGCTAAATTCGAGTGAAACACAGGAAGATCAGAAAATCCTCATTTCATCCATATTAACA
ATAATTTCAAATGTTTATTTGCATTATTTGAAACTAGGCAAGACAAGCAACGAAACGTTTTTGAAAATTT
TGAGTATTTTCAATAAATTTGTAGAGGACTCAGATATTGAAAAAAAGCTACAGCAATTAATACTTGATAA
GAAGAGTATTGAGAAGGGCAACGGTTCATCATCTCATGGATCTGCACATGAACAAACACCAGAGTCAAAC
GACGTTGAAATTGAGGCTACTGCGCCAATTGATGACAATACAGACGATGATAACAAACCGAAGTTATCTG
ATGTAGAAAAGGATTAAAGATGCTAAGAGATAGTGATGATATTTCATAAATAATGTAATTCTATATATGT
TAATTACCTTTTTTGCGAGGCATATTTATGGTGAAGGATAAGTTTTGACCATCAAAGAAGGTTAATGTGG
CTGTGGTTTCAGGGTCCATAAAGCCCACATGGATAACATTACCCCTGAATTCGCATCTAGACTGATGAGA
CGTGGTAGAGCCACAAACAGCCGGTACAAGCAACGATCTCCAGGACCATCTGAATCATGCGCGGATGACA
CGAACTCACGACGGCGATCACAGACATTAACCCACAGTACAGACACTGCGACAACGTGGCAATTCGTCGC
AATACAACGCTCACCCTAACATATTTTCCAATTAACCTCAATATTTCTCTGTCACCCGGCCTCTATTTTC
CATTTTCTTCTTTACCCGCCACGCGTTTTTTTCTTTCAAATTTTTTTCTTCCTTCTTCTTTTTCTTCCAC
GTCCTCTTGCATAAATAAATAAACCGTTTTGAAACCAAACTCGCCTCTCTCTCTCCTTTTTGAAATATTT
TTGGGTTTGTTTGATCCTTTCCTTCCCAATCTCTCTTGTTTAATATATATTCATTTATATCACGCTCTCT
TTTTATCTTCCTTTTTTTCCTCTCTCTTGTATTCTTCCTTCCCCTTTCTACTCAAACCAAGAAGAAAAAG
AAAAGGTCAATCTTTGTTAAAGAATAGGATCTTCTACTACATCAGCTTTTAGATTTTTCACGCTTACTGC
TTTTTTCTTCCCAAGATCGAAAATTTACTGAATTAACAGGGCCCCCCCTCGAGGTCGACGGTATCGATAA
GCTTGAAGCAAGCCTCCTGAAAGTATGTCTAGATTAGATAAAAGTAAAGTGATTAACAGCGCATTAGAGC
TGCTTAATGAGGTCGGAATCGAAGGTTTAACAACCCGTAAACTCGCCCAGAAGCTAGGTGTAGAGCAGCC
TACATTGTATTGGCATGTAAAAAATAAGCGGGCTTTGCTCGACGCCTTAGCCATTGAGATGTTAGATAGG
CACCATACTCACTTTTGCCCTTTAGAAGGGGAAAGCTGGCAAGATTTTTTACGTAATAACGCTAAAAGTT
TTAGATGTGCTTTACTAAGTCATCGCGATGGAGCAAAAGTACATTTAGGTACACGGCCTACAGAAAAACA
GTATGAAACTCTCGAAAATCAATTAGCCTTTTTATGCCAACAAGGTTTTTCACTAGAGAATGCATTATAT
GCACTCAGCGCTGTGGGGCATTTTACTTTAGGTTGCGTATTGGAAGATCAAGAGCATCAAGTCGCTAAAG
AAGAAAGGGAAACACCTACTACTGATAGTATGCCGCCATTATTACGACAAGCTATCGAATTATTTGATCA
CCAAGGTGCAGAGCCAGCCTTCTTATTCGGCCTTGAATTGATCATATGCGGATTAGAAAAACAACTTAAA
TGTGAAAGTGGATCAGGTTCTCCTCCAAAAAAAAAGAGAAAAGTTGGATCCTAACTCGAGGCGAATTTCT
TATGATTTATGATTTTTATTATTAAATAAGTTATAAAAAAAATAAGTGTATACAAATTTTAAAGTGACTC
TTAGGTTTTAAAACGAAAATTCTTATTCTTGAGTAACTCTTTCCTGTAGGTCAGGTTGCTTTCTCAGGTA
TAGCATGAGGTCGCTCTTATTGACCACACCTCTACCGGCATGCCGAGCAAATGCCTGCAAATCGCTCCCC
ATTTCGCTGGAAATCTGCTCGTCAGTGGTGCTCACACTGACGAATCATGTACAGATCATACCGATGACTG
CCTGGCGACTCACAACTAAGCAAGACAGCCGGAACCAGCGCCGGCGAACACCACTGCATATATGGCATAT
CACAACAGTCCACGTCTCAAGCAGTTACAGAGATGTTACGAACCACTAGTGCACTGCAGTACACGGTTTC
CTTGAAATTTTTTTGATTCGGTAATCTCCGAACAGAAGGAAGAACGAAGGAAGGAGCACAGACTTAGATT
GGTATATATACGCATATGTAGTGTTGAAGAAACATGAAATTGCCCAGTATTCTTAACCCAACTGCACAGA
ACAAAAACGTGCAGGAAACGAAGATAAATCATGTCGAAAGCTACATATAAGGAACGTGCTGCTACTCATC
CTAGTCCTGTTGCTGCCAAGCTATTTAATATCATGCACGAAAAGCAAACAAACTTGTGTGCTTCATTGGA
TGTTCGTACCACCAAGGAATTACTGGAGTTAGTTGAAGCATTAGGTCCCAAAATTTGTTTACTAAAAACA
CATGTGGATATCTTGACTGATTTTTCCATGGAGGGCACAGTTAAGCCGCTAAAGGCATTATCCGCCAAGT
ACAATTTTTTACTCTTCGAGGACAGAAAATTTGCTGACATTGGTAATACAGTCAAATTGCAGTACTCTGC
GGGTGTATACAGAATAGCAGAATGGGCAGACATTACGAATGCACACGGTGTGGTGGGCCCAGGTATTGTT
AGCGGTTTGAAGCAGGCGGCAGAAGAAGTAACAAAGGAACCTAGAGGCCTTTTGATGTTAGCAGAATTGT
CATGCAAGGGCTCCCTATCTACTGGAGAATATACTAAGGGTACTGTTGACATTGCGAAGAGCGACAAAGA
TTTTGTTATCGGCTTTATTGCTCAAAGAGACATGGGTGGAAGAGATGAAGGTTACGATTGGTTGATTATG
ACACCCGGTGTGGGTTTAGATGACAAGGGAGATGCATTGGGTCAACAGTATAGAACCGTGGATGATGTGG
TTTCTACAGGATCTGACATTATTATTGTTGGAAGAGGACTATTTGCAAAGGGAAGGGATGCTAAGGTAGA
GGGTGAACGTTACAGAAAAGCAGGCTGGGAAGCATATTTGAGAAGATGCGGCCAGCAAAACTAAAAAACT
GTATTATAAGTAAATGCATGTATACTAAACTCACAAATTAGAGCTTCAATTTAATTATATCAGTTATTAC
CCGAGTAGAGCACTTGAATCCACTGCCCCGGGAATCTCGGTCGTAATGATTTCTATAATGACGAAAAAAA
AAAAATTGGAAAGAAAAAGCTTCATGGCCTTTATAAAAAGGAACTATCCAATACCTCGCCAGAACCAAGT
AACAGTATTTTACGGGGCACAAATCAAGAACAATAAGACAGGACTGTAAAGATGGACGCATTGAACTCCA
AAGAACAACAAGAGTTCCAAAAAGTAGTGGAACAAAAGCAAATGAAGGATTTCATGCGTTTGTACTCTAA
TCTGGTAGAAAGATGTTTCACAGACTGTGTCAATGACTTCACAACATCAAAGCTAACCAATAAGGAACAA
ACATGCATCATGAAGTGCTCAGAAAAGTTCTTGAAGCATAGCGAACGTGTAGGGCAGCGTTTCCAAGAAC
AAAACGCTGCCTTGGGACAAGGCTTGGGCCGATAAGGTGTACTGGCGTATATATATCTAATTATGTATCT
CTGGTGTAGCCCATTTTTAGCATGTAAATATAAAGACCGAGCGGCCGCGTGTTACAACCAATTAACCAAT
TCTGATTAGAAAAACTCATCGAGCATCAAATGAAACTGCAATTTATTCATATCAGGATTATCAATACCAT
ATTTTTGAAAAAGCCGTTTCTGTAATGAAGGAGAAAACTCACCGAGGCAGTTCCATAGGATGGCAAGATC
CTGGTATCGGTCTGCGATTCCGACTCGTCCAACATCAATACAACCTATTAATTTCCCCTCGTCAAAAATA
AGGTTATCAAGTGAGAAATCACCATGAGTGACGACTGAATCCGGTGAGAATGGCAAAAGCTTATGCATTT
CTTTCCAGACTTGTTCAACAGGCCAGCCATTACGCTCGTCATCAAAATCACTCGCATCAACCAAACCGTT
ATTCATTCGTGATTGCGCCTGAGCGAGGCGAAATACGCGATCGCTGTTAAAAGGACAATTACAAACAGGA
ATCGAATGCAACCGGCGCAGGAACACTGCCAGCGCATCAACAATATTTTCACCTGAATCAGGATATTCTT
CTAATACCTGGAATGCTGTTTTCCCGGGGATCGCAGTGGTGAGTAACCATGCATCATCAGGAGTACGGAT
AAAATGCTTGATGGTCGGAAGAGGCATAAATTCCGTCAGCCAGTTTAGTCTGACCATCTCATCTGTAACA
TCATTGGCAACGCTACCTTTGCCATGTTTCAGAAACAACTCTGGCGCATCGGGCTTCCCATACAATCGAT
AGATTGTCGCACCTGATTGCCCGACATTATCGCGAGCCCATTTATACCCATATAAATCAGCATCCATGTT
GGAATTTAATCGCGGCCTGGAGCAAGACGTTTCCCGTTGAATATGGCTCATAACACCCCTTGTATTACTG
TTTATGTAAGCAGACAGTTTTATTGTTCATGATGATATATTTTTATCTTGTGCAATGTAACATCAGAGAT
TTTGAGACACAACGTGGCTTTGTTGAATAAATCGAACTTTTGCTGAGTTGAAGGATCAGTCATGACCAAA
ATCCCTTAACGTGAGTTTTCGTTCCACTGAGCGTCAGACCCCGTAGAAAAGATCAAAGGATCTTCTTGAG
ATCCTTTTTTTCTGCGCGTAATCTGCTGCTTGCAAACAAAAAAACCACCGCTACCAGCGGTGGTTTGTTT
GCCGGATCAAGAGCTACCAACTCTTTTTCCGAAGGTAACTGGCTTCAGCAGAGCGCAGATACCAAATACT
GTTCTTCTAGTGTAGCCGTAGTTAGGCCACCACTTCAAGAACTCTGTAGCACCGCCTACATACCTCGCTC
TGCTAATCCTGTTACCAGTGGCTGCTGCCAGTGGCGATAAGTCGTGTCTTACCGGGTTGGACTCAAGACG
ATAGTTACCGGATAAGGCGCAGCGGTCGGGCTGAACGGGGGGTTCGTGCACACAGCCCAGCTTGGAGCGA
ACGACCTACACCGAACTGAGATACCTACAGCGTGAGCTATGAGAAAGCGCCACGCTTCCCGAAGGGAGAA
AGGCGGACAGGTATCCGGTAAGCGGCAGGGTCGGAACAGGAGAGCGCACGAGGGAGCTTCCAGGGGGAAA
CGCCTGGTATCTTTATAGTCCTGTCGGGTTTCGCCACCTCTGACTTGAGCGTCGATTTTTGTGATGCTCG
TCAGGGGGGCGGAGCCTATGGAAAAACGCCAGCAACGCGGCCTTTTTACGGTTCCTGGCCTTTTGCTGGC
CTTTTGCTCACATGTTCTTTCCTGCGTTATCCCCTGATTCTGTGGATAACCGT
Features (pLannotate 1.2.2; 9 found; start..end, strand, type, name):
      8..364     +  CDS            GEA2 (fragment): GEA2_YEAST - Experimental evidence at protein level: Swiss-Prot protein existence level 1. Activates the ARF proteins by exchanging bound GDP for free GTP. Plays a role in maintaining mitochondrial morphology (PubMed:25190516). From Saccharomyces cerevisiae (strain ATCC 204508 / S288c) (Baker's yeast).
   1159..1196    -  misc_feature   MCS (fragment): pBluescript multiple cloning site
   1215..1835    +  CDS            tetR: TETR2_ECOLX - Experimental evidence at protein level: Swiss-Prot protein existence level 1. TetR is the repressor of the tetracycline resistance element; its N-terminal region forms a helix-turn-helix structure and binds DNA. Binding of tetracycline to TetR reduces the repressor affinity for the tetracycline resistance gene (tetA) promoter operator sites. From Escherichia coli.
   1881..2068    +  terminator     ADH1 terminator: S. cerevisiae ADH1; transcription terminator for the S. cerevisiae alcohol dehydrogenase 1 (ADH1) gene
   2304..2480    +  promoter       URA3 promoter (fragment): S. cerevisiae URA3
   2481..3284    +  CDS            URA3: orotidine-5'-phosphate decarboxylase, required for uracil biosynthesis; S. cerevisiae URA3; yeast auxotrophic marker, counterselectable with 5-fluoroorotic acid (5-FOA)
   3552..3812    +  CDS            TIM9: TIM9_YEAST - Experimental evidence at protein level: Swiss-Prot protein existence level 1. Mitochondrial intermembrane chaperone that participates in the import and insertion of multi-pass transmembrane proteins into the mitochondrial inner membrane. Also required for the transfer of beta- barrel precursors from the TOM complex to the sorting and assembly machinery (SAM complex) of the outer membrane. Acts as a chaperone-like protein that protects the hydrophobic precursors from aggregation and guide them through the mitochondrial intermembrane space. Compared to TIM10, it may have a strong st
   3926..4741    -  CDS            KanR: aminoglycoside phosphotransferase; aph(3')-Ia; confers resistance to kanamycin in bacteria or G418 (Geneticin®) in eukaryotes
   4966..5554    +  rep_origin     ori: high-copy-number ColE1/pMB1/pBR322/pUC origin of replication
