[The description below was written by a language model from this plasmid's Addgene catalogue record and pLannotate feature annotations shown in this document.]
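Description:
pReporter_TetR is a yeast integrating expression plasmid, built on a self-made backbone, that places a constitutive TetR repressor cassette into the Saccharomyces cerevisiae genome. In E. coli it is maintained through a high-copy ColE1/pUC-type origin and selected with kanamycin via the aph(3')-Ia KanR gene. The feature table shows no yeast replication origin or centromere, which fits a design that depends on chromosomal integration rather than episomal maintenance.

According to the depositor, an ACT1 constitutive promoter drives the payload. This promoter is not annotated in the feature table, but it presumably occupies the unannotated stretch upstream of the coding sequence. The payload itself is the E. coli tetR open reading frame, followed by the S. cerevisiae ADH1 terminator. Immediately downstream sits a URA3 marker with its own promoter, which allows selection of transformants by uracil prototrophy and can be counterselected with 5-FOA. The cassette and marker are bracketed by yeast genomic sequence annotated as a GEA2 fragment on one side and TIM9 on the other. These most likely act as homology arms, although the record does not name the target locus. The depositor notes that NotI digestion before transformation linearises the construct to promote genomic insertion.

Once integrated, TetR binds tet operator sites and represses aTc-inducible promoters, and adding anhydrotetracycline relieves this repression. The plasmid therefore supplies the repressor component for inducible expression in yeast strains, and it was deposited in connection with a high-throughput study of combinatorial chromatin-based transcriptional regulation.
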