Addgene plasmid #213847: pReporter_TetR
Purpose: Facilitates genomic integration of tetR expression cassette.
Depositing lab: James Collins. Depositing organization: Massachusetts Institute of Technology. Publication: A high-throughput synthetic biology approach for studying combinatorial chromatin-based transcriptional regulation. Alcantar MA, English MA, Valeri JA, Collins JJ. Mol Cell. 2024 Jun 20;84(12):2382-2396.e9. doi: 10.1016/j.molcel.2024.05.025. PubMed 38906116.
Backbone
  Vector backbone: self-made
  Vector type: Yeast Expression
  Selectable markers: URA3
Growth in bacteria
  Bacterial resistance: Kanamycin, 50 μg/mL
  Growth temperature: 37°C
  Growth strain: NEB Stable
  Copy number: High Copy
Gene/Insert
  Gene/Insert name: TetR
  Species: Synthetic
  Cloning method: Restriction Enzyme; 5′ cloning site Unknown (unknown if destroyed); 3′ cloning site Unknown (unknown if destroyed)
Terms and licenses: Academic/Nonprofit Terms; Industry Terms: Not Available to Industry
Depositor comments: Contains an ACT1 constitutive promoter driving the expression of a TetR transcriptional repressor, which can be used to repress expression from the aTc-inducible promoters. Cut with NotI prior to transformation into yeast to facilitate genomic insertion.
How to cite: pReporter_TetR was a gift from James Collins (Addgene plasmid # 213847 ; http://n2t.net/addgene:213847 ; RRID:Addgene_213847)
